>Addgene plasmid #247736 | YIplac211-Gnt1-HaloTag | addgene full sequence | sequence record 492046 | Addgene NGS Result
GCGCCCAATACGCAAACCGCCTCTCCCCGCGCGTTGGCCGATTCATTAATGCAGCTGGCACGACAGGTTT
CCCGACTGGAAAGCGGGCAGTGAGCGCAACGCAATTAATGTGAGTTAGCTCACTCATTAGGCACCCCAGG
CTTTACACTTTATGCTTCCGGCTCGTATGTTGTGTGGAATTGTGAGCGGATAACAATTTCACACAGGAAA
CAGCTATGACCATGATTACGCCAAGCTGGACATTATAAGTTCTACATCATCTTTATCGCCGTTATTTGAT
TTCCAAAGTAGTAAAAAGGTTGGAAAATTAAAATTTGCTTCTAATTTAATGGTTATTAATCCTTCAAAGG
AGGCGTTTGATGAAATTGTGAACGTTATGCTGCCCAAGATTTTAAACAAGAAGGAAAAGTACGATATGGA
TTTGATCAATGAAGAAATGTACAATTTAAAGAAGATTATTTATAAACAGTTTATTTTCTTCAGAAAAGTC
CGAAAACTTTTCAAACCAGAAGTATTGGTTTTGCCATTTGCAAGGTACGGCTTACTGACGGGTTCATTGA
GAAACCCACGGCACTATTCTATAATCTATAATGACGTTTTGGGTTATAAGACATTGGATAATGATGGCAA
CGATATTCCGGTAGGATTAAACGACAGTGTCGCATATTCTAAGTACATACATTTTTCGGATTATCCATTG
GCCAAGCCCTGGAATTATCCATCAATGAAGGAGTTTGAATGTATCGTTAAAGAAGAAGACGCGGAGGATT
CAAAGCTAGAGCACCAAGCTTGTGACCTTTGGAACTCGGTGTACGCTTCTTACATACAGTCCAGGGAAAT
CTGCCTCGTTGGAAGTTCGATGGCAGAAATCGGTACAGGTTTCCCTTTTGACCCACACTATGTCGAAGTA
TTAGGTGAAAGAATGCACTATGTTGATGTCGGTCCTAGAGATGGTACTCCAGTTTTGTTTTTACATGGTA
ACCCAACATCTTCATACGTTTGGAGAAACATCATCCCACATGTTGCACCAACTCATAGATGTATTGCTCC
AGATTTGATTGGTATGGGTAAATCTGATAAGCCAGATTTGGGTTATTTCTTTGATGATCATGTTAGATTC
ATGGATGCTTTTATTGAAGCATTGGGTTTGGAAGAAGTTGTTTTGGTTATTCATGATTGGGGTTCAGCAT
TAGGTTTTCATTGGGCTAAGAGAAACCCAGAAAGAGTTAAGGGTATCGCTTTTATGGAATTCATTAGACC
AATTCCAACTTGGGATGAATGGCCAGAATTCGCAAGAGAAACATTCCAAGCTTTTAGAACTACAGATGTT
GGTAGAAAGTTGATCATCGATCAAAACGTTTTTATTGAAGGTACTTTGCCAATGGGTGTTGTTAGACCAT
TAACAGAAGTTGAAATGGATCATTACAGAGAACCATTTTTAAACCCAGTTGATAGAGAACCATTGTGGAG
ATTTCCAAATGAATTACCAATTGCTGGTGAACCAGCAAACATCGTTGCTTTGGTTGAAGAATACATGGAT
TGGTTACATCAATCTCCAGTTCCAAAGTTGTTATTTTGGGGTACACCAGGTGTTTTGATTCCACCAGCAG
AAGCTGCAAGATTGGCTAAGTCATTGCCAAACTGTAAGGCTGTTGATATTGGTCCAGGTTTAAATTTGTT
ACAAGAAGATAATCCAGACTTGATAGGTAGTGAAATAGCCAGATGGTTGTCCACATTAGAAATCTCAGGT
TGATTATGAGGAGAAGTGAAAATTTTCAAAAAGTGTAAAAATTAGTATAGTCGGAAACGCATATATATAT
ATCATAGTATTGATAATGTTTCTGCCAAGATTGTGTCCGTTATCGCATTTTCTAACGGGTAAGGTATGTA
CTAGGTGAGAGCGGGATCTTATTTCAACATGTTGTGCTTTAATGCTTCTTTATTCAACAGCCTGTCAACG
TCATCACCGTATTTTGCGTTACCTTTTCCATTTTCTTTGAAGGCATAATCAACAGTAATTCTGTTGTTGG
CGACTAACTGATTGTTCAAAGATTTTATTGCCAAATCTGCTTTTTCAAAGTCCTCAAAATAAACATAAGC
ACACTTTAATTTTCCGTTTGATAGGTAGAAAATTTCGGGTTCCCTTATGAGCTTACCAAATTTATTGAAA
ATTTTCACTAATTGGTCGCTATCTATCGAATCTGCAAGGTTTTTTATGAACAACTTAGCAATAGGTAGAA
TCATGTCCTTAGAAATATTTGAAGGTAAATTAGTTGTTCCTGTAGAATTGGTTACTTGACGAACCTTTAT
CAGTCGGTCGTATAATCTAACGGTATTATTCATTATTTTTATTGCATATTGAGCATCTCCTTGATTATAA
AATTCGATGAATGCGTAGCCTTGGTAAGCTTGTAGAACCTAGAGGATCCCCGGGTACCGAGCTCGAATTC
ACTGGCCGTCGTTTTACAACGTCGTGACTGGGAAAACCCTGGCGTTACCCAACTTAATCGCCTTGCAGCA
CATCCCCCTTTCGCCAGCTGGCGTAATAGCGAAGAGGCCCGCACCGATCGCCCTTCCCAACAGTTGCGCA
GCCTGAATGGCGAATGGCGCCTGATGCGGTATTTTCTCCTTACGCATCTGTGCGGTATTTCACACCGCAT
ATGGTGCACTCTCAGTACAATCTGCTCTGATGCCGCATAGTTAAGCCAGCCCCGACACCCGCCAACACCC
GCTGACGCGCCCTGACGGGCTTGTCTGCTCCCGGCATCCGCTTACAGACAAGCTGTGACCGTCTCCGGGA
GCTGCATGTGTCAGAGGTTTTCACCGTCATCACCGAAACGCGCGAGACGAAAGGGCGGGTAATAACTGAT
ATAATTAAATTGAAGCTCTAATTTGTGAGTTTAGTATACATGCATTTACTTATAATACAGTTTTTTAGTT
TTGCTGGCCGCATCTTCTCAAATATGCTTCCCAGCCTGCTTTTCTGTAACGTTCACCCTCTACCTTAGCA
TCCCTTCCCTTTGCAAATAGTCCTCTTCCAACAATAATAATGTCAGATCCTGTAGAGACCACATCATCCA
CGGTTCTATACTGTTGACCCAATGCGTCTCCCTTGTCATCTAAACCCACACCGGGTGTCATAATCAACCA
ATCGTAACCTTCATCTCTTCCACCCATGTCTCTTTGAGCAATAAAGCCGATAACAAAATCTTTGTCGCTC
TTCGCAATGTCAACAGTACCCTTAGTATATTCTCCAGTAGATAGGGAGCCCTTGCATGACAATTCTGCTA
ACATCAAAAGGCCTCTAGGTTCCTTTGTTACTTCTTCTGCCGCCTGCTTCAAACCGCTAACAATACCTGG
GCCCACCACACCGTGTGCATTCGTAATGTCTGCCCATTCTGCTATTCTGTATACACCCGCAGAGTACTGC
AATTTGACTGTATTACCAATGTCAGCAAATTTTCTGTCTTCGAAGAGTAAAAAATTGTACTTGGCGGATA
ATGCCTTTAGCGGCTTAACTGTGCCCTCCATGGAAAAATCAGTCAAGATATCCACATGTGTTTTTAGTAA
ACAAATTTTGGGACCTAATGCTTCAACTAACTCCAGTAATTCCTTGGTGGTACGAACATCCAATGAAGCA
CACAAGTTTGTTTGCTTTTCGTGCATGATATTAAATAGCTTGGCAGCAACAGGACTAGGATGAGTAGCAG
CACGTTCCTTATATGTAGCTTTCGACATGATTTATCTTCGTTTCCTGCATGTTTTTGTTCTGTGCAGTTG
GGTTAAGAATACTGGGCAATTTCATGTTTCTTCAACACTACATATGCGTATATATACCAATCTAAGTCTG
TGCTCCTTCCTTCGTTCTTCCTTCTGTTCGGAGATTACCGAATCAAAAAAATTTCAAGGAAACCGAAATC
AAAAAAAAGAATAAAAAAAAAATGATGAATTGAAAAGCTGGCCTCGTGATACGCCTATTTTTATAGGTTA
ATGTCATGATAATAATGGTTTCTTAGACGTCAGGTGGCACTTTTCGGGGAAATGTGCGCGGAACCCCTAT
TTGTTTATTTTTCTAAATACATTCAAATATGTATCCGCTCATGAGACAATAACCCTGATAAATGCTTCAA
TAATATTGAAAAAGGAAGAGTATGAGTATTCAACATTTCCGTGTCGCCCTTATTCCCTTTTTTGCGGCAT
TTTGCCTTCCTGTTTTTGCTCACCCAGAAACGCTGGTGAAAGTAAAAGATGCTGAAGATCAGTTGGGTGC
ACGAGTGGGTTACATCGAACTGGATCTCAACAGCGGTAAGATCCTTGAGAGTTTTCGCCCCGAAGAACGT
TTTCCAATGATGAGCACTTTTAAAGTTCTGCTATGTGGCGCGGTATTATCCCGTATTGACGCCGGGCAAG
AGCAACTCGGTCGCCGCATACACTATTCTCAGAATGACTTGGTTGAGTACTCACCAGTCACAGAAAAGCA
TCTTACGGATGGCATGACAGTAAGAGAATTATGCAGTGCTGCCATAACCATGAGTGATAACACTGCGGCC
AACTTACTTCTGACAACGATCGGAGGACCGAAGGAGCTAACCGCTTTTTTGCACAACATGGGGGATCATG
TAACTCGCCTTGATCGTTGGGAACCGGAGCTGAATGAAGCCATACCAAACGACGAGCGTGACACCACGAT
GCCTGTAGCAATGGCAACAACGTTGCGCAAACTATTAACTGGCGAACTACTTACTCTAGCTTCCCGGCAA
CAATTAATAGACTGGATGGAGGCGGATAAAGTTGCAGGACCACTTCTGCGCTCGGCCCTTCCGGCTGGCT
GGTTTATTGCTGATAAATCTGGAGCCGGTGAGCGTGGGTCTCGCGGTATCATTGCAGCACTGGGGCCAGA
TGGTAAGCCCTCCCGTATCGTAGTTATCTACACGACGGGGAGTCAGGCAACTATGGATGAACGAAATAGA
CAGATCGCTGAGATAGGTGCCTCACTGATTAAGCATTGGTAACTGTCAGACCAAGTTTACTCATATATAC
TTTAGATTGATTTAAAACTTCATTTTTAATTTAAAAGGATCTAGGTGAAGATCCTTTTTGATAATCTCAT
GACCAAAATCCCTTAACGTGAGTTTTCGTTCCACTGAGCGTCAGACCCCGTAGAAAAGATCAAAGGATCT
TCTTGAGATCCTTTTTTTCTGCGCGTAATCTGCTGCTTGCAAACAAAAAAACCACCGCTACCAGCGGTGG
TTTGTTTGCCGGATCAAGAGCTACCAACTCTTTTTCCGAAGGTAACTGGCTTCAGCAGAGCGCAGATACC
AAATACTGTTCTTCTAGTGTAGCCGTAGTTAGGCCACCACTTCAAGAACTCTGTAGCACCGCCTACATAC
CTCGCTCTGCTAATCCTGTTACCAGTGGCTGCTGCCAGTGGCGATAAGTCGTGTCTTACCGGGTTGGACT
CAAGACGATAGTTACCGGATAAGGCGCAGCGGTCGGGCTGAACGGGGGGTTCGTGCACACAGCCCAGCTT
GGAGCGAACGACCTACACCGAACTGAGATACCTACAGCGTGAGCTATGAGAAAGCGCCACGCTTCCCGAA
GGGAGAAAGGCGGACAGGTATCCGGTAAGCGGCAGGGTCGGAACAGGAGAGCGCACGAGGGAGCTTCCAG
GGGGAAACGCCTGGTATCTTTATAGTCCTGTCGGGTTTCGCCACCTCTGACTTGAGCGTCGATTTTTGTG
ATGCTCGTCAGGGGGGCGGAGCCTATGGAAAAACGCCAGCAACGCGGCCTTTTTACGGTTCCTGGCCTTT
TGCTGGCCTTTTGCTCACATGTTCTTTCCTGCGTTATCCCCTGATTCTGTGGATAACCGTATTACCGCCT
TTGAGTGAGCTGATACCGCTCGCCGCAGCCGAACGACCGAGCGCAGCGAGTCAGTGAGCGAGGAAGCGGA
AGA
Features (pLannotate 1.2.2; 15 found; start..end, strand, type, name):
      1..93      +  CDS            lacI (fragment): lac repressor; lacI; The lac repressor binds to the lac operator to inhibit transcription in E. coli. This inhibition can be relieved by adding lactose or isopropyl-β-D-thiogalactopyranoside (IPTG).
    106..127     +  protein_bind   CAP binding site: CAP binding activates transcription in the presence of cAMP. E. coli catabolite activator protein
    142..172     +  promoter       lac promoter: promoter for the E. coli lac operon
    180..196     +  protein_bind   lac operator: The lac repressor binds to the lac operator to inhibit transcription in E. coli. This inhibition can be relieved by adding lactose or isopropyl-β-D-thiogalactopyranoside (IPTG). lac repressor encoded by lacI
    239..850     +  CDS            GNT1 (fragment): GNT1_YEAST - Experimental evidence at protein level: Swiss-Prot protein existence level 1. N-acetylglucosaminyltransferase involved in the Golgi- specific modification of N-linked glycans. From Saccharomyces cerevisiae (strain ATCC 204508 / S288c) (Baker's yeast).
    860..1738    +  CDS            dhaA: DHAA_PSEPV - Experimental evidence at protein level: Swiss-Prot protein existence level 1. Catalyzes hydrolytic cleavage of carbon-halogen bonds in halogenated aliphatic compounds, leading to the formation of the corresponding primary alcohols, halide ions and protons. Has a broad substrate specificity, as it is able to dehalogenate mono- and di- chlorinated and brominated alkanes (up to at least C10), and the two isomers of 1,3-dichloropropene to 3-chloroallyl alcohol; the highest activity was found with 1,2-dibromoethane, while no activity was observed with the analog 1,2-dichloroethane. Fro
   1912..2448    -  CDS            HSH49 (fragment): HSH49_YEAST - Experimental evidence at protein level: Swiss-Prot protein existence level 1. Possible SF3b-like factor. From Saccharomyces cerevisiae (strain ATCC 204508 / S288c) (Baker's yeast).
   2447..2604    +  CDS            lacZα (fragment): LacZα fragment of β-galactosidase; lacZ fragment
   2610..2709    -  misc_feature   bom (fragment): basis of mobility region from pBR322
   2811..2846    -  CDS            rop (fragment): Rop protein, which maintains plasmids at low copy number; rop
   2935..3738    -  CDS            URA3: orotidine-5'-phosphate decarboxylase, required for uracil biosynthesis; S. cerevisiae URA3; yeast auxotrophic marker, counterselectable with 5-fluoroorotic acid (5-FOA)
   3739..3954    -  promoter       URA3 promoter: S. cerevisiae URA3
   4047..4151    +  promoter       AmpR promoter: bla
   4152..5012    +  CDS            AmpR: β-lactamase; bla; confers resistance to ampicillin, carbenicillin, and related antibiotics
   5183..5771    +  rep_origin     ori: high-copy-number ColE1/pMB1/pBR322/pUC origin of replication
