[The description below was written by a language model from this plasmid's Addgene catalogue record and pLannotate feature annotations shown in this document.]
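Description:
YIplac211-Gnt1-HaloTag is a yeast integrating plasmid built on the YIplac211 backbone, designed to place a C-terminal HaloTag on the endogenous GNT1 gene of Saccharomyces cerevisiae by the pop-in/pop-out method. In E. coli it is maintained at high copy through a ColE1/pUC-type origin and selected with ampicillin via the β-lactamase gene. The feature table shows no yeast replication origin or centromere, consistent with an integrative vector that persists in yeast only after recombining into the chromosome. The yeast marker is URA3 with its own promoter, which supports selection on medium lacking uracil and counterselection with 5-fluoroorotic acid. Remnants of the lac region (lacI fragment, lac promoter and operator, lacZα fragment) flank the cloning site as backbone carry-over.

The insert, assembled by Gibson cloning, consists of a fragment of the GNT1 coding sequence, which encodes a Golgi N-acetylglucosaminyltransferase that modifies N-linked glycans. It is followed closely by a sequence annotated as the dhaA haloalkane dehalogenase, the enzyme from which HaloTag is derived. Downstream lies a fragment of HSH49 on the opposite strand, which presumably represents the genomic sequence next to GNT1 and would serve as the second homology arm. No dedicated yeast promoter for the fusion is annotated, as expected for a design in which expression comes from the native locus. In the pop-in step, integration at GNT1 is selected through URA3, creating a duplication. In the pop-out step, 5-FOA selects cells that have excised the vector by recombination between the repeats, some of which retain a scarless GNT1-HaloTag allele. Such a strain allows labeling of Gnt1 with HaloTag ligands, for example fluorescent dyes for imaging, though the record does not state a specific application.
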