Addgene plasmid #247736: YIplac211-Gnt1-HaloTag
Purpose: Insert a C-terminal HaloTag at GNT1 by popin-popout
Depositing lab: Benjamin Glick. Depositing organization: University of Chicago.
Backbone
  Vector backbone: YIplac211
  Vector type: Yeast Expression
Growth in bacteria
  Bacterial resistance: Ampicillin, 100 μg/mL
  Growth temperature: 37°C
  Growth strain: DH5alpha
  Copy number: High Copy
Gene/Insert
  Gene/Insert name: Gnt1-HaloTag
  Species: S. cerevisiae (budding yeast)
  Cloning method: Gibson Cloning
Terms and licenses: Academic/Nonprofit Terms; Industry Terms: Not Available to Industry
How to cite: YIplac211-Gnt1-HaloTag was a gift from Benjamin Glick (Addgene plasmid # 247736 ; http://n2t.net/addgene:247736 ; RRID:Addgene_247736)
